>Addgene plasmid #18827 | TRPML1-CFP | addgene partial sequence | sequence record 24717 | CMV-F 5'-CGCAAATGGGCGGTAGGCGTG-3'
CGTGGNCTTTAGCGACTCTCTGGCTACTAGAGAACCCACTGCTTACTGGCTTATCGAAATTAATACGACT
CACTATAGGGAGACCCAAGCTTGGTACCGAGCTCGGATCCACTAGTCCAGTGTGGTGGAATTGCCCTTGC
CACCATGACAGCCCCGGCGGGTCCGCGCGGCTCAGAGACCGAGCGGCTTCTGACCCCCAACCCCGGGTAT
GGGACCCAGGCGGGGCCTTCACCGGCCCCTCCGACACCCCCAGAAGAGGAAGACCTTCGCCGTCGTCTCA
AATACTTTTTCATGAGTCCCTGCGACAAGTTTCGAGCCAAGGGCCGCAAGCCCTGCAAGCTGATGCTGCA
AGTGGTCAAGATCCTGGTGGTCACGGTGCAGCTCATCCTGTTTGGGCTCAGTAATCAGCTGGCTGTGACA
TTCCGGGAAGAGAACACCATCGCCTTCCGACACCTCTTCCTGCTGGGCTACTCGGACGGAGCGGATGACA
CCTTCGCAGCCTACACGCGGGAGCAGCTGTACCAGGCCATCTTCCATGCTGTGGACCAGTACCTGGCGTT
GCCTGACGTGTCACTGGGCCGGTATGCGTATGTCCGTGGTGGGGGTGACCCTTGGANGGCNTNNTNGNNN
TTGCTCNCTGCNNGCGGTACTACCACCGAGGCCACGTGGACCCGGCCAACGACACATTTGACATTGATCN
ATGTGTATGATGGCTGNCCAGGGGAACCCCANGGGANCGCCCCCNCCNCCCAANNAAAATTTCTCTNTTG
GAAANANTCNNTAAAAANCCCCCCNATTTNAN
