[The description below was written by a language model from this plasmid's Addgene catalogue record.]
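Description:
TRPML1-CFP is a mammalian expression plasmid built on the pcDNA3.1 backbone (about 5.5 kb without insert) that carries the human TRPML1 coding sequence, also called mucolipin-1 and encoded by the MCOLN1 gene. The insert of roughly 1.7 kb was placed between HindIII and XbaI sites, both of which remain intact, and part of the plasmid was derived from a commercial EST clone. Cyan fluorescent protein is fused to the C terminus of TRPML1, so the channel protein can be followed directly by fluorescence in transfected cells. The plasmid is maintained in E. coli as a high-copy construct under ampicillin selection. The record does not list the promoter or any mammalian selection marker. pcDNA3.1-family vectors generally drive expression from the CMV immediate-early promoter, and the listed T7 sequencing primer fits the T7 promoter site that usually lies upstream of the cloning region. The listed 3′ V5 primer suggests a V5 epitope-containing variant of the backbone, though the record names only CFP as a tag.

TRPML1 is a TRP-family cation channel of the endolysosomal system, and mutations in MCOLN1 cause the lysosomal storage disorder mucolipidosis type IV. The associated study examined how the lysosomal localisation of TRPML3 depends on TRPML2 and TRPML1. This suggests the construct was made for imaging the subcellular distribution of TRPML1 in cultured mammalian cells and for co-expression with other tagged TRPML family members. The CFP tag suits colocalisation experiments and, when paired with a spectrally compatible partner such as a YFP fusion, proximity or interaction assays, although the record itself does not list specific applications.
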