Addgene plasmid #18827: TRPML1-CFP
Depositing lab: Craig Montell. Depositing organization: Johns Hopkins University and School of Medicine. Publication: Lysosomal localization of TRPML3 depends on TRPML2 and the mucolipidosis-associated protein TRPML1. Venkatachalam K, Hofmann T, Montell C. J Biol Chem. 2006 Jun 23. 281(25):17517-27. 10.1074/jbc.M600807200 PubMed 16606612.
Backbone
  Vector backbone: pcDNA3.1
  Backbone size w/o insert (bp): 5500
  Vector type: Mammalian Expression
Growth in bacteria
  Bacterial resistance: Ampicillin, 100 μg/mL
  Growth temperature: 37°C
  Growth strain: DH5alpha
  Copy number: High Copy
Gene/Insert
  Gene/Insert name: TRPML1 (alt name: Mucolipin-1)
  Species: H. sapiens (human)
  Insert size (bp): 1743
  GenBank ID: NM_020533
  Entrez Gene: MCOLN1 (a.k.a. LECD, MG-2, ML1, ML4, MLIV, MST080, MSTP080, TRP-ML1, TRPM-L1, TRPML1)
  Tag / fusion protein: CFP (C terminal on insert)
  Cloning method: Restriction Enzyme; 5′ cloning site HindIII (not destroyed); 3′ cloning site XbaI (not destroyed)
  Sequencing primers: 5′ T7; 3′ V5
Resource information
  A portion of this plasmid was derived from a plasmid made by: EST from Invitrogen
Terms and licenses: Academic/Nonprofit Terms; Industry Terms: Not Available to Industry
How to cite: TRPML1-CFP was a gift from Craig Montell (Addgene plasmid # 18827 ; http://n2t.net/addgene:18827 ; RRID:Addgene_18827)
